>Addgene plasmid #152654 | pGBW-m4134073 | depositor full sequence | sequence record 295666 | Full Sequence
CACCATG
[918 nt withheld, positions 8-925]
GAAAACCTTTACTTTCAGTCGCACCATCACCATCACCATTAAGCTAGCTTGACTGACTGAGATACAGCGT
ACCTTCAGCTCACAGACATGATAAGATACATTGATGAGTTTGGACAAACCACAACTAGAATGCAGTGAAA
AAAATGCTTTATTTGTGAAATTTGTGATGCTATTGCTTTATTTGTAACCATTATAAGCTGCAATAAACAA
GTTAACAACAACAATTGCATTCATTTTATGTTTCAGGTTCAGGGGGAGGTGTGGGAGGTTTTTTAAAGCA
AGTAAAACCTCTACAAATGTGGTATTGGCCCATCTCTATCGGTATCGTAGCATAACCCCTTGGGGCCTCT
AAACGGGTCTTGAGGGGTTTTTTGTGCCCCTCGGGCCGGATTGCTATCTACCGGCATTGGCGCAGAAAAA
AATGCCTGATGCGACGCTGCGCGTCTTATACTCCCACATATGCCAGATTCAGCAACGGATACGGCTTCCC
CAACTTGCCCACTTCCATACGTGTCCTCCTTACCAGAAATTTATCCTTAAGGTCGTCAGCTATCCTGCAG
GCGATCTCTCGATTTCGATCAAGACATTCCTTTAATGGTCTTTTCTGGACACCACTAGGGGTCAGAAGTA
GTTCATCAAACTTTCTTCCCTCCCTAATCTCATTGGTTACCTTGGGCTATCGAAACTTAATTAACCAGTC
AAGTCAGCTACTTGGCGAGATCGACTTGTCTGGGTTTCGACTACGCTCAGAATTGCGTCAGTCAAGTTCG
ATCTGGTCCTTGCTATTGCACCCGTTCTCCGATTACGAGTTTCATTTAAATCATGTGAGCAAAAGGCCAG
CAAAAGGCCAGGAACCGTAAAAAGGCCGCGTTGCTGGCGTTTTTCCATAGGCTCCGCCCCCCTGACGAGC
ATCACAAAAATCGACGCTCAAGTCAGAGGTGGCGAAACCCGACAGGACTATAAAGATACCAGGCGTTTCC
CCCTGGAAGCTCCCTCGTGCGCTCTCCTGTTCCGACCCTGCCGCTTACCGGATACCTGTCCGCCTTTCTC
CCTTCGGGAAGCGTGGCGCTTTCTCATAGCTCACGCTGTAGGTATCTCAGTTCGGTGTAGGTCGTTCGCT
CCAAGCTGGGCTGTGTGCACGAACCCCCCGTTCAGCCCGACCGCTGCGCCTTATCCGGTAACTATCGTCT
TGAGTCCAACCCGGTAAGACACGACTTATCGCCACTGGCAGCAGCCACTGGTAACAGGATTAGCAGAGCG
AGGTATGTAGGCGGTGCTACAGAGTTCTTGAAGTGGTGGCCTAACTACGGCTACACTAGAAGAACAGTAT
TTGGTATCTGCGCTCTGCTGAAGCCAGTTACCTTCGGAAAAAGAGTTGGTAGCTCTTGATCCGGCAAACA
AACCACCGCTGGTAGCGGTGGTTTTTTTGTTTGCAAGCAGCAGATTACGCGCAGAAAAAAAGGATCTCAA
GAAGATCCTTTGATCTTTTCTACGGGGTCTGACGCTCAGTGGAACGAAAACTCACGTTAAGGGATTTTGG
TCATGAGATTATCAAAAAGGATCTTCACCTAGATCCTTTTAAATTAAAAATGAAGTTTTAAATCAATCTA
AAGTATATATGAGTAAACTTGGTCTGACAGTTACCAATGCTTAATCAGTGAGGCACCTATCTCAGCGATC
TGTCTATTTCGTTCATCCATAGTTGCATTTAAATTTCCGAACTCTCCAAGGCCCTCGTCGGAAAATCTTC
AAACCTTTCGTCCGATCCATCTTGCAGGCTACCTCTCGAACGAACTATCGCAAGTCTCTTGGCCGGCCTT
GCGCCTTGGCTATTGCTTGGCAGCGCCTATCGCCAGGTATTACTCCAATCCCGAATATCCGAGATCGGGA
TCACCCGAGAGAAGTTCAACCTACATCCTCAATCCCGATCTATCCGAGATCCGAGGAATATCGAAATCGG
GGCGCGCCTGGCCTCCGCGCCGGGTTTTGGCGCCTCCCGCGGGCGCCCCCCTCGTCACGGCGAGCGCTGC
CACGTCAGACGAAGGGCGCAGGAGCGTCCTGATCCTTCCGCCCGGACGCTCAGGACAGCGGCCCGCTGCT
CATAAGACTCGGCCTTAGAACCCCAGTATCAGCAGAAGGACATTTTAGGACGGGACTTGGGTGACTCTAG
GGCACTGGTTTTCTTTCCAGAGAGCGGAACAGGCGAGGAAAAGTAGTCCCTTCTCGGCGATTCTGCGGAG
GGATCTCCGTGGGGCGGTGAACGCCGATGATTATATAAGGACGCGCCGGGTGTGGCACAGCTAGTTCCGT
CGCAGCCGGGATTTGGGTCGCGGTTCTTGTTTGTGGATCGCTGTGATCGTCACTTGGTGAGTAGCGGGCT
GCTGGGCTGGCCGGGGCTTTCGTGGCCGCCGGGCCGCTCGGTGGGACGGAAGCGTGTGGAGAGACCGCCA
AGGGCTGTAGTCTGGGTCCGCGAGCAAGGTTGCCCTGAACTGGGGGTTGGGGGGAGCGCAGCAAAATGGC
GGCTGTTCCCGAGTCTTGAATGGAAGACGCTTGTGAGGCGGGCTGTGAGGTCGTTGAAACAAGGTGGGGG
GCATGGTGGGCGGCAAGAACCCAAGGTCTTGAGCCCTTCGCTAATGCGGGAAAGCTCTTATTCGGGTGAG
ATGGGCTGGGCACCATCTGGGGACCCTGACGTGAAGTTTGTCACTGACTGGAGAACTCGGTTTGTCGTCT
GTTGCGGGGGCGGCAGTTATGGCGGTGCCGTTGGGCAGTGCACCCGTACCTTTGGGAGCGCGCGCCCTCG
TCGTGTCGTGACGTCACCCGTTCTGTTGGCTTATAATGCAGGGTGGGGCCACCTGCCGGTAGGTGTGCGG
TAGGCTTTTCTCCGTCGCAGGACGCAGGGTTCGGGCCTAGGGTAGGCTCTCCTGAATCGACAGGCGCCGG
ACCTCTGGTGAGGGGAGGGATAAGTGAGGCGTCAGTTTCTTTGGTCGGTTTTATGTACCTATCTTCTTAA
GTAGCTGAAGCTCCGGTTTTGAACTATGCGCTCGGGGTTGGCGAGTGTGTTTTGTGAAGTTTTTTAGGCA
CCTTTTGAAATGTAATCATTTGGGTCAATATGTAATTTTCAGTGTTAGACTTGTAAATTGTCCGCTAAAT
TCTGGCCGTTTTTGGCTTTTTTGTTAGACAACATGACCGAGTACAAGCCCACGGTGCGCCTCGCCACCCG
CGACGACGTCCCCAGGGCCGTACGCACCCTCGCCGCCGCGTTCGCCGACTACCCCGCCACGCGCCACACC
GTCGATCCGGACCGCCACATCGAGCGGGTCACCGAGCTGCAAGAACTCTTCCTCACGCGCGTCGGGCTCG
ACATCGGCAAGGTGTGGGTCGCGGACGACGGCGCCGCGGTGGCGGTCTGGACCACGCCGGAGAGCGTCGA
AGCGGGGGCGGTGTTCGCCGAGATCGGCCCGCGCATGGCCGAGTTGAGCGGTTCCCGGCTGGCCGCGCAG
CAACAGATGGAGGGCCTCCTGGCGCCGCACCGGCCCAAGGAGCCCGCGTGGTTCCTGGCCACCGTCGGCG
TCTCGCCCGACCACCAGGGCAAGGGTCTGGGCAGCGCCGTCGTGCTCCCCGGAGTGGAGGCCGCCGAGCG
CGCCGGGGTGCCCGCCTTCCTGGAGACCTCCGCGCCCCGCAACCTCCCCTTCTACGAGCGGCTCGGCTTC
ACCGTCACCGCCGACGTCGAGGTGCCCGAAGGACCGCGCACCTGGTGCATGACCCGCAAGCCCGGTGCCT
AGGCTAGTATGTAAGCCTAGTCTTAGATAATAAAATCGCTATCCATCGAAGATGGATGTGTGTTGGTTTT
TTGTGTGTGTAACGCTAGGCGCGCCTGGTGTACCGAGAACGATCCTCTCAGTGCGAGTCTCGACGATCCA
TATCGTTGCTTGGCAGTCAGCCAGTCGGAATCCAGCTTGGGACCCAGGAAGTCCAATCGTCAGATATTGT
ACTCAAGCCTGGTCACGGCAGCGTACCGATCTGTTTAAACCTAGATATTGATAGTCTGATCGGTCAACGT
ATAATCGAGTCCTAGCTTTTGCAAACATCTATCAAGAGACAGGATCAGCAGGAGGCTTTCGCATGAGTAT
TCAACATTTCCGTGTCGCCCTTATTCCCTTTTTTGCGGCATTTTGCCTTCCTGTTTTTGCTCACCCAGAA
ACGCTGGTGAAAGTAAAAGATGCTGAAGATCAGTTGGGTGCGCGAGTGGGTTACATCGAACTGGATCTCA
ACAGCGGTAAGATCCTTGAGAGTTTTCGCCCCGAAGAACGCTTTCCAATGATGAGCACTTTTAAAGTTCT
GCTATGTGGCGCGGTATTATCCCGTATTGACGCCGGGCAAGAGCAACTCGGTCGCCGCATACACTATTCT
CAGAATGACTTGGTTGAGTATTCACCAGTCACAGAAAAGCATCTTACGGATGGCATGACAGTAAGAGAAT
TATGCAGTGCTGCCATAACCATGAGTGATAACACTGCGGCCAACTTACTTCTGACAACGATTGGAGGACC
GAAGGAGCTAACCGCTTTTTTGCACAACATGGGGGATCATGTAACTCGCCTTGATCGTTGGGAACCGGAG
CTGAATGAAGCCATACCAAACGACGAGCGTGACACCACGATGCCTGTAGCAATGGCAACAACCTTGCGTA
AACTATTAACTGGCGAACTACTTACTCTAGCTTCCCGGCAACAGTTGATAGACTGGATGGAGGCGGATAA
AGTTGCAGGACCACTTCTGCGCTCGGCCCTTCCGGCTGGCTGGTTTATTGCTGATAAATCTGGAGCCGGT
GAGCGTGGGTCTCGCGGTATCATTGCAGCACTGGGGCCAGATGGTAAGCCCTCCCGTATCGTAGTTATCT
ACACGACGGGGAGTCAGGCAACTATGGATGAACGAAATAGACAGATCGCTGAGATAGGTGCCTCACTGAT
TAAGCATTGGTAACCGATTCTAGGTGCATTGGCGCAGAAAAAAATGCCTGATGCGACGCTGCGCGTCTTA
TACTCCCACATATGCCAGATTCAGCAACGGATACGGCTTCCCCAACTTGCCCACTTCCATACGTGTCCTC
CTTACCAGAAATTTATCCTTAAGATCGTTTAAACTCGACTCTGGCTCTATCGAATCTCCGTCGTTTCGAG
CTTACGCGAACAGCCGTGGCGCTCATTTGCTCGTCGGGCATCGAATCTCGTCAGCTATCGTCAGCTTACC
TTTTTGGCAGCGATCGCGGCTCCCGACATCTTGGACCATTAGCTCCACAGGTATCTTCTTCCCTCTAGTG
GTCATAACAGCAGCTTCAGCTACCTCTCAATTCAAAAAACCCCTCAAGACCCGTTTAGAGGCCCCAAGGG
GTTATGCTATCAATCGTTGCGTTACACACACAAAAAACCAACACACATCCATCTTCGATGGATAGCGATT
TTATTATCTAACTGCTGATCGAGTGTAGCCAGATCTAGTAATCAATTACGGGGTCATTAGTTCATAGCCC
ATATATGGAGTTCCGCGTTACATAACTTACGGTAAATGGCCCGCCTGGCTGACCGCCCAACGACCCCCGC
CCATTGACGTCAATAATGACGTATGTTCCCATAGTAACGCCAATAGGGACTTTCCATTGACGTCAATGGG
TGGAGTATTTACGGTAAACTGCCCACTTGGCAGTACATCAAGTGTATCATATGCCAAGTACGCCCCCTAT
TGACGTCAATGACGGTAAATGGCCCGCCTGGCATTATGCCCAGTACATGACCTTATGGGACTTTCCTACT
TGGCAGTACATCTACGTATTAGTCATCGCTATTACCATGCTGATGCGGTTTTGGCAGTACATCAATGGGC
GTGGATAGCGGTTTGACTCACGGGGATTTCCAAGTCTCCACCCCATTGACGTCAATGGGAGTTTGTTTTG
GCACCAAAATCAACGGGACTTTCCAAAATGTCGTAACAACTCCGCCCCATTGACGCAAATGGGCGGTAGG
CGTGTACGGTGGGAGGTCTATATAAGCAGAGCTGGTTTAGTGAACCGTCAGATCAGATCTTTGTCGATCC
TACCATCCACTCGACACACCCGCCAGCGGCCGC
Features (pLannotate 1.2.2; 20 found; start..end, strand, type, name):
    947..964     +  CDS            6xHis: 6xHis affinity tag
   1017..1138    -  polyA_signal   SV40 poly(A) signal: SV40 polyadenylation signal
   1161..1230    -  CDS            large T antigen (fragment): large T antigen from SV40 (simian virus 40)
   1253..1299    +  terminator     T7 terminator: transcription terminator for bacteriophage T7 RNA polymerase
   1329..1465    +  terminator     rrnG terminator: transcription terminator from the E. coli ribosomal RNA rrnG operon (Albrechtsen et al., 1991)
   1510..1581    +  misc_feature   3' β-globin insulator: insulator downstream of the human β-globin locus (Farrell et al., 2002)
   1807..2395    -  rep_origin     ori: high-copy-number ColE1/pMB1/pBR322/pUC origin of replication
   2567..2631    -  CDS            bla(M) (fragment): β-lactamase lacking the signal sequence; bla(M); allows cytosolic expression of β-lactamase
   2895..4104    +  promoter       UbC promoter: human ubiquitin C promoter
   4108..4705    +  CDS            PuroR (fragment): puromycin N-acetyltransferase; pac from Streptomyces; confers resistance to puromycin
   4734..4782    +  polyA_signal   poly(A) signal: synthetic polyadenylation signal
   5048..5908    +  CDS            AmpR: β-lactamase; bla; confers resistance to ampicillin, carbenicillin, and related antibiotics
   5921..6057    +  terminator     rrnG terminator: transcription terminator from the E. coli ribosomal RNA rrnG operon (Albrechtsen et al., 1991)
   6202..6273    +  misc_feature   5' β-globin insulator: insulator upstream of the human β-globin locus (Farrell et al., 2002)
   6278..6324    -  terminator     T7 terminator: transcription terminator for bacteriophage T7 RNA polymerase
   6342..6390    -  polyA_signal   poly(A) signal: synthetic polyadenylation signal
   6471..6774    +  enhancer       CMV enhancer: human cytomegalovirus immediate early enhancer
   6847..6864    -  promoter       CMV promoter (fragment): human cytomegalovirus (CMV) immediate early promoter
   6927..6978    +  promoter       CMVd2 promoter: truncated human cytomegalovirus (CMV) immediate early promoter that yields moderately reduced expression relative to the full-length promoter
   7032..925     +  CDS            R1A_SARS2 (fragment) (across the origin) (sequence partly withheld): Experimental evidence at protein level: Swiss-Prot protein existence level 1. [Non-structural protein 10]: Plays a pivotal role in viral transcription by stimulating both nsp14 3'-5' exoribonuclease and nsp16 2'-O-methyltransferase activities. Therefore plays an essential role in viral mRNAs cap methylation. From Severe acute respiratory syndrome coronavirus 2 (2019-nCoV) (SARS-CoV-2).
