[The description below was written by a language model from this plasmid's Addgene catalogue record and pLannotate feature annotations shown in this document.]
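Description:
pGBW-m4134073 is a mammalian expression plasmid built on the pTwist_CMV_Puro_6 backbone that carries the wild-type coding sequence for the SARS-CoV-2 3C-like proteinase (nsp5, the main protease), a mature product of the ORF1ab polyprotein. It is maintained in E. coli as a high-copy plasmid through a ColE1/pUC-type origin, with selection by an ampicillin resistance (β-lactamase) gene. The full sequence record is about 7 kb, consistent with the stated backbone plus an insert of roughly 0.9 kb.

The insert is driven by the human cytomegalovirus immediate-early enhancer and promoter. In the feature table, the open reading frame spans the numbering origin and is matched to the SARS-CoV-2 replicase polyprotein 1a. The descriptive text attached to that automated hit concerns nsp10, but it is generic polyprotein annotation, and the catalogue fields identify the insert as nsp5. A C-terminal 6xHis tag supplied by the backbone follows the coding sequence. The record describes this tag as TEV-cleavable, although only the His tag is annotated. This arrangement allows affinity purification or detection, with the option of removing the tag. An SV40 polyadenylation signal ends the transcript.

A separate cassette places puromycin N-acetyltransferase under the human ubiquitin C promoter with a synthetic poly(A) signal, so transfected or stably expressing mammalian cells can be selected with puromycin. β-globin insulator elements, bacterial rrnG and T7 terminators, and an additional synthetic poly(A) signal flank the expression units, presumably to limit transcriptional read-through and interference between them. The construct is suited to expressing the viral protease in mammalian cells for functional, interaction or purification studies.
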