Addgene plasmid #152654: pGBW-m4134073
Purpose: Mammalian expression plasmid for SARS-CoV-2 3C-like proteinase
Depositing lab: Ginkgo Bioworks & Benjie Chen.
Backbone
  Vector backbone: pTwist_CMV_Puro_6
  Backbone size w/o insert (bp): 6080
  Vector type: Mammalian Expression
  Selectable markers: Puromycin
Growth in bacteria
  Bacterial resistance: Ampicillin, 100 μg/mL
  Growth temperature: 37°C
  Growth strain: DH5alpha
  Copy number: High Copy
Gene/Insert
  Gene/Insert name: SARS-CoV-2 3C-like proteinase (alt name: nsp5)
  Species: Severe acute respiratory syndrome coronavirus 2
  Insert size (bp): 917
  Mutation: wt
  Entrez Gene: ORF1ab (a.k.a. GU280_gp01)
  Promoter: CMV
  Tag / fusion protein: Cleavable TEV;6xHis-003 (C terminal on backbone)
  Cloning method: Unknown
Resource information
  A portion of this plasmid was derived from a plasmid made by: GinkgoBioworks
Depositor comments: NCBI reference sequence: YP_009725301.1
How to cite: pGBW-m4134073 was a gift from Ginkgo Bioworks & Benjie Chen (Addgene plasmid # 152654)
